>Addgene plasmid #60493 | pmVenus(L68V)-mTurquoise2 | depositor full sequence | sequence record 96975 | pmVenus(L68V)-mTurquoise2 sequence 5420 bps
TAGTTATTAATAGTAATCAATTACGGGGTCATTAGTTCATAGCCCATATATGGAGTTCCGCGTTACATAA
CTTACGGTAAATGGCCCGCCTGGCTGACCGCCCAACGACCCCCGCCCATTGACGTCAATAATGACGTATG
TTCCCATAGTAACGCCAATAGGGACTTTCCATTGACGTCAATGGGTGGAGTATTTACGGTAAACTGCCCA
CTTGGCAGTACATCAAGTGTATCATATGCCAAGTACGCCCCCTATTGACGTCAATGACGGTAAATGGCCC
GCCTGGCATTATGCCCAGTACATGACCTTATGGGACTTTCCTACTTGGCAGTACATCTACGTATTAGTCA
TCGCTATTACCATGGTGATGCGGTTTTGGCAGTACATCAATGGGCGTGGATAGCGGTTTGACTCACGGGG
ATTTCCAAGTCTCCACCCCATTGACGTCAATGGGAGTTTGTTTTGGCACCAAAATCAACGGGACTTTCCA
AAATGTCGTAACAACTCCGCCCCATTGACGCAAATGGGCGGTAGGCGTGTACGGTGGGAGGTCTATATAA
GCAGAGCTGGTTTAGTGAACCGTCAGATCCGCTAGCGCTACCGGTCGCCACCATGGTGAGCAAGGGCGAG
GAGCTGTTCACCGGGGTGGTGCCCATCCTGGTCGAGCTGGACGGCGACGTAAACGGCCACAAGTTCAGCG
TGTCCGGCGAGGGCGAGGGCGATGCCACCTACGGCAAGCTGACCCTGAAGCTGATCTGCACCACCGGCAA
GCTGCCCGTGCCCTGGCCCACCCTCGTGACCACCCTGGGCTACGGCGTGCAGTGCTTCGCCCGCTACCCC
GACCACATGAAGCAGCACGACTTCTTCAAGTCCGCCATGCCCGAAGGCTACGTCCAGGAGCGCACCATCT
TCTTCAAGGACGACGGCAACTACAAGACCCGCGCCGAGGTGAAGTTCGAGGGCGACACCCTGGTGAACCG
CATCGAGCTGAAGGGCATCGACTTCAAGGAGGACGGCAACATCCTGGGGCACAAGCTGGAGTACAACTAC
AACAGCCACAACGTCTATATCACCGCCGACAAGCAGAAGAACGGCATCAAGGCCAACTTCAAGATCCGCC
ACAACATCGAGGACGGCGGCGTGCAGCTCGCCGACCACTACCAGCAGAACACCCCCATCGGCGACGGCCC
CGTGCTGCTGCCCGACAACCACTACCTGAGCTACCAGTCCAAGCTGAGCAAAGACCCCAACGAGAAGCGC
GATCACATGGTCCTGCTGGAGTTCGTGACCGCCGCCGGGATCACTCTCGGCATGGACGAGCTGTACAAGT
CCGGACTCAGATCTTCGGATCCACCGGTCGCCACCATGGTGAGCAAGGGCGAGGAGCTGTTCACCGGGGT
GGTGCCCATCCTGGTCGAGCTGGACGGCGACGTAAACGGCCACAAGTTCAGCGTGTCCGGCGAGGGCGAG
GGCGATGCCACCTACGGCAAGCTGACCCTGAAGTTCATCTGCACCACCGGCAAGCTGCCCGTGCCCTGGC
CCACCCTCGTGACCACCCTGTCCTGGGGCGTGCAGTGCTTCGCCCGCTACCCCGACCACATGAAGCAGCA
CGACTTCTTCAAGTCCGCCATGCCCGAAGGCTACGTCCAGGAGCGCACCATCTTCTTCAAGGACGACGGC
AACTACAAGACCCGCGCCGAGGTGAAGTTCGAGGGCGACACCCTGGTGAACCGCATCGAGCTGAAGGGCA
TCGACTTCAAGGAGGACGGCAACATCCTGGGGCACAAGCTGGAGTACAACTACTTTAGCGACAACGTCTA
TATCACCGCCGACAAGCAGAAGAACGGCATCAAGGCCAACTTCAAGATCCGCCACAACATCGAGGACGGC
GGCGTGCAGCTCGCCGACCACTACCAGCAGAACACCCCCATCGGCGACGGCCCCGTGCTGCTGCCCGACA
ACCACTACCTGAGCACCCAGTCCAAGCTGAGCAAAGACCCCAACGAGAAGCGCGATCACATGGTCCTGCT
GGAGTTCGTGACCGCCGCCGGGATCACTCTCGGCATGGACGAGCTGTACAAGTAAAGCGGCCGCGACTCT
AGATCATAATCAGCCATACCACATTTGTAGAGGTTTTACTTGCTTTAAAAAACCTCCCACACCTCCCCCT
GAACCTGAAACATAAAATGAATGCAATTGTTGTTGTTAACTTGTTTATTGCAGCTTATAATGGTTACAAA
TAAAGCAATAGCATCACAAATTTCACAAATAAAGCATTTTTTTCACTGCATTCTAGTTGTGGTTTGTCCA
AACTCATCAATGTATCTTAACGCGTAAATTGTAAGCGTTAATATTTTGTTAAAATTCGCGTTAAATTTTT
GTTAAATCAGCTCATTTTTTAACCAATAGGCCGAAATCGGCAAAATCCCTTATAAATCAAAAGAATAGAC
CGAGATAGGGT
[37 nt withheld, positions 2462-2498]
AAAGAACGTGGACTCCAACGTCAAAGG
[49 nt withheld, positions 2526-2574]
T
[91 nt withheld, positions 2576-2666]
G
[124 nt withheld, positions 2668-2791]
CAGGTGGCACTTTTCGGGGAAATGTGCGCGGAACCCCTATTTGTTTATTTTTCTAAATACATTCAAATAT
GTATCCGCTCATGAGACAATAACCCTGATAAATGCTTCAATAATATTGAAAAAGGAAGAGTCCTGAGGCG
GAAAGAACCAGCTGTGGAATGTGTGTCAGTTAGGGTGTGGAAAGTCCCCAGGCTCCCCAGCAGGCAGAAG
TATGCAAAGCATGCATCTCAATTAGTCAGCAACCAGGTGTGGAAAGTCCCCAGGCTCCCCAGCAGGCAGA
AGTATGCAAAGCATGCATCTCAATTAGTCAGCAACCATAGTCCCGCCCCTAACTCCGCCCATCCCGCCCC
TAACTCCGCCCAGTTCCGCCCATTCTCCGCCCCATGGCTGACTAATTTTTTTTATTTATGCAGAGGCCGA
GGCCGCCTCGGCCTCTGAGCTATTCCAGAAGTAGTGAGGAGGCTTTTTTGGAGGCCTAGGCTTTTGCAAA
GATCGATCAAGAGACAGGATGAGGATCGTTTCGCATGATTGAACAAGATGGATTGCACGCAGGTTCTCCG
GCCGCTTGGGTGGAGAGGCTATTCGGCTATGACTGGGCACAACAGACAATCGGCTGCTCTGATGCCGCCG
TGTTCCGGCTGTCAGCGCAGGGGCGCCCGGTTCTTTTTGTCAAGACCGACCTGTCCGGTGCCCTGAATGA
ACTGCAAGACGAGGCAGCGCGGCTATCGTGGCTGGCCACGACGGGCGTTCCTTGCGCAGCTGTGCTCGAC
GTTGTCACTGAAGCGGGAAGGGACTGGCTGCTATTGGGCGAAGTGCCGGGGCAGGATCTCCTGTCATCTC
ACCTTGCTCCTGCCGAGAAAGTATCCATCATGGCTGATGCAATGCGGCGGCTGCATACGCTTGATCCGGC
TACCTGCCCATTCGACCACCAAGCGAAACATCGCATCGAGCGAGCACGTACTCGGATGGAAGCCGGTCTT
GTCGATCAGGATGATCTGGACGAAGAGCATCAGGGGCTCGCGCCAGCCGAACTGTTCGCCAGGCTCAAGG
CGAGCATGCCCGACGGCGAGGATCTCGTCGTGACCCATGGCGATGCCTGCTTGCCGAATATCATGGTGGA
AAATGGCCGCTTTTCTGGATTCATCGACTGTGGCCGGCTGGGTGTGGCGGACCGCTATCAGGACATAGCG
TTGGCTACCCGTGATATTGCTGAAGAGCTTGGCGGCGAATGGGCTGACCGCTTCCTCGTGCTTTACGGTA
TCGCCGCTCCCGATTCGCAGCGCATCGCCTTCTATCGCCTTCTTGACGAGTTCTTCTGAGCGGGACTCTG
GGGTTCGAAATGACCGACCAAGCGACGCCCAACCTGCCATCACGAGATTTCGATTCCACCGCCGCCTTCT
ATGAAAGGTTGGGCTTCGGAATCGTTTTCCGGGACGCCGGCTGGATGATCCTCCAGCGCGGGGATCTCAT
GCTGGAGTTCTTCGCCCACCCTAGGGGGAGGCTAACTGAAACACGGAAGGAGACAATACCGGAAGGAACC
CGCGCTATGACGGCAATAAAAAGACAGAATAAAACGCACGGTGTTGGGTCGTTTGTTCATAAACGCGGGG
TTCGGTCCCAGGGCTGGCACTCTGTCGATACCCCACCGAGACCCCATTGGGGCCAATACGCCCGCGTTTC
TTCCTTTTCCCCACCCCACCCCCCAAGTTCGGGTGAAGGCCCAGGGCTCGCAGCCAACGTCGGGGCGGCA
GGCCCTGCCATAGCCTCAGGTTACTCATATATACTTTAGATTGATTTAAAACTTCATTTTTAATTTAAAA
GGATCTAGGTGAAGATCCTTTTTGATAATCTCATGACCAAAATCCCTTAACGTGAGTTTTCGTTCCACTG
AGCGTCAGACCCCGTAGAAAAGATCAAAGGATCTTCTTGAGATCCTTTTTTTCTGCGCGTAATCTGCTGC
TTGCAAACAAAAAAACCACCGCTACCAGCGGTGGTTTGTTTGCCGGATCAAGAGCTACCAACTCTTTTTC
CGAAGGTAACTGGCTTCAGCAGAGCGCAGATACCAAATACTGTCCTTCTAGTGTAGCCGTAGTTAGGCCA
CCACTTCAAGAACTCTGTAGCACCGCCTACATACCTCGCTCTGCTAATCCTGTTACCAGTGGCTGCTGCC
AGTGGCGATAAGTCGTGTCTTACCGGGTTGGACTCAAGACGATAGTTACCGGATAAGGCGCAGCGGTCGG
GCTGAACGGGGGGTTCGTGCACACAGCCCAGCTTGGAGCGAACGACCTACACCGAACTGAGATACCTACA
GCGTGAGCTATGAGAAAGCGCCACGCTTCCCGAAGGGAGAAAGGCGGACAGGTATCCGGTAAGCGGCAGG
GTCGGAACAGGAGAGCGCACGAGGGAGCTTCCAGGGGGAAACGCCTGGTATCTTTATAGTCCTGTCGGGT
TTCGCCACCTCTGACTTGAGCGTCGATTTTTGTGATGCTCGTCAGGGGGGCGGAGCCTATGGAAAAACGC
CAGCAACGCGGCCTTTTTACGGTTCCTGGCCTTTTGCTGGCCTTTTGCTCACATGTTCTTTCCTGCGTTA
TCCCCTGATTCTGTGGATAACCGTATTACCGCCATGCAT
Features (pLannotate 1.2.2; 14 found; start..end, strand, type, name):
     61..364     +  enhancer       CMV enhancer: human cytomegalovirus immediate early enhancer
    365..568     +  promoter       CMV promoter: human cytomegalovirus (CMV) immediate early promoter
    613..1329    +  CDS            SYFP2: SYFP2 is a basic (constitutively fluorescent) yellow fluorescent protein published in 2006, derived from Aequorea victoria. It is reported to be a very rapidly-maturing monomer with moderate acid sensitivity.
   1366..2085    +  CDS            mTurquoise2: enhanced monomeric variant of CFP (Goedhart et al., 2012) mammalian codon-optimized
   2102..2185    +  CDS            large T antigen (fragment): large T antigen from SV40 (simian virus 40)
   2208..2329    +  polyA_signal   SV40 poly(A) signal: SV40 polyadenylation signal
   2363..2791    -  rep_origin     f1 ori (sequence partly withheld): f1 bacteriophage origin of replication; arrow indicates direction of (+) strand synthesis
   2818..2922    +  promoter       AmpR promoter: bla
   2924..3281    +  promoter       SV40 promoter: SV40 enhancer and early promoter
   3316..4110    +  CDS            NeoR/KanR: aminoglycoside phosphotransferase from Tn5; aph(3')-II (or nptII); confers resistance to neomycin, kanamycin, and G418 (Geneticin®)
   4131..4283    +  CDS            ble (fragment): BLE_KLEPN - Experimental evidence at protein level: Swiss-Prot protein existence level 1. Binding protein with a strong affinity to the bleomycin family of antibiotics. Binds to CL990; an antimitotic-antibiotic compound. From Klebsiella pneumoniae.
   4342..4389    +  polyA_signal   HSV TK poly(A) signal: herpes simplex virus thymidine kinase polyadenylation signal (Cole and Stacy, 1985)
   4480..4496    -  polyA_signal   bGH poly(A) signal (fragment): bovine growth hormone polyadenylation signal
   4718..5306    +  rep_origin     ori: high-copy-number ColE1/pMB1/pBR322/pUC origin of replication
