>Addgene plasmid #60493 | pmVenus(L68V)-mTurquoise2 | addgene full sequence | sequence record 456417 | Addgene NGS Result
TAGTTATTAATAGTAATCAATTACGGGGTCATTAGTTCATAGCCCATATATGGAGTTCCGCGTTACATAA
CTTACGGTAAATGGCCCGCCTGGCTGACCGCCCAACGACCCCCGCCCATTGACGTCAATAATGACGTATG
TTCCCATAGTAACGCCAATAGGGACTTTCCATTGACGTCAATGGGTGGAGTATTTACGGTAAACTGCCCA
CTTGGCAGTACATCAAGTGTATCATATGCCAAGTACGCCCCCTATTGACGTCAATGACGGTAAATGGCCC
GCCTGGCATTATGCCCAGTACATGACCTTATGGGACTTTCCTACTTGGCAGTACATCTACGTATTAGTCA
TCGCTATTACCATGGTGATGCGGTTTTGGCAGTACATCAATGGGCGTGGATAGCGGTTTGACTCACGGGG
ATTTCCAAGTCTCCACCCCATTGACGTCAATGGGAGTTTGTTTTGGCACCAAAATCAACGGGACTTTCCA
AAATGTCGTAACAACTCCGCCCCATTGACGCAAATGGGCGGTAGGCGTGTACGGTGGGAGGTCTATATAA
GCAGAGCTGGTTTAGTGAACCGTCAGATCCGCTAGCGCTACCGGTCGCCACCATGGTGAGCAAGGGCGAG
GAGCTGTTCACCGGGGTGGTGCCCATCCTGGTCGAGCTGGACGGCGACGTAAACGGCCACAAGTTCAGCG
TGTCCGGCGAGGGCGAGGGCGATGCCACCTACGGCAAGCTGACCCTGAAGCTGATCTGCACCACCGGCAA
GCTGCCCGTGCCCTGGCCCACCCTCGTGACCACCCTGGGCTACGGCGTGCAGTGCTTCGCCCGCTACCCC
GACCACATGAAGCAGCACGACTTCTTCAAGTCCGCCATGCCCGAAGGCTACGTCCAGGAGCGCACCATCT
TCTTCAAGGACGACGGCAACTACAAGACCCGCGCCGAGGTGAAGTTCGAGGGCGACACCCTGGTGAACCG
CATCGAGCTGAAGGGCATCGACTTCAAGGAGGACGGCAACATCCTGGGGCACAAGCTGGAGTACAACTAC
AACAGCCACAACGTCTATATCACCGCCGACAAGCAGAAGAACGGCATCAAGGCCAACTTCAAGATCCGCC
ACAACATCGAGGACGGCGGCGTGCAGCTCGCCGACCACTACCAGCAGAACACCCCCATCGGCGACGGCCC
CGTGCTGCTGCCCGACAACCACTACCTGAGCTACCAGTCCAAGCTGAGCAAAGACCCCAACGAGAAGCGC
GATCACATGGTCCTGCTGGAGTTCGTGACCGCCGCCGGGATCACTCTCGGCATGGACGAGCTGTACAAGT
CCGGACTCAGATCTTCGGATCCACCGGTCGCCACCATGGTGAGCAAGGGCGAGGAGCTGTTCACCGGGGT
GGTGCCCATCCTGGTCGAGCTGGACGGCGACGTAAACGGCCACAAGTTCAGCGTGTCCGGCGAGGGCGAG
GGCGATGCCACCTACGGCAAGCTGACCCTGAAGTTCATCTGCACCACCGGCAAGCTGCCCGTGCCCTGGC
CCACCCTCGTGACCACCCTGTCCTGGGGCGTGCAGTGCTTCGCCCGCTACCCCGACCACATGAAGCAGCA
CGACTTCTTCAAGTCCGCCATGCCCGAAGGCTACGTCCAGGAGCGCACCATCTTCTTCAAGGACGACGGC
AACTACAAGACCCGCGCCGAGGTGAAGTTCGAGGGCGACACCCTGGTGAACCGCATCGAGCTGAAGGGCA
TCGACTTCAAGGAGGACGGCAACATCCTGGGGCACAAGCTGGAGTACAACTACTTTAGCGACAACGTCTA
TATCACCGCCGACAAGCAGAAGAACGGCATCAAGGCCAACTTCAAGATCCGCCACAACATCGAGGACGGC
GGCGTGCAGCTCGCCGACCACTACCAGCAGAACACCCCCATCGGCGACGGCCCCGTGCTGCTGCCCGACA
ACCACTACCTGAGCACCCAGTCCAAGCTGAGCAAAGACCCCAACGAGAAGCGCGATCACATGGTCCTGCT
GGAGTTCGTGACCGCCGCCGGGATCACTCTCGGCATGGACGAGCTGTACAAGTAAAGCGGCCGCGACTCT
AGATCATAATCAGCCATACCACATTTGTAGAGGTTTTACTTGCTTTAAAAAACCTCCCACACCTCCCCCT
GAACCTGAAACATAAAATGAATGCAATTGTTGTTGTTAACTTGTTTATTGCAGCTTATAATGGTTACAAA
TAAAGCAATAGCATCACAAATTTCACAAATAAAGCATTTTTTTCACTGCATTCTAGTTGTGGTTTGTCCA
AACTCATCAATGTATCTTAAGGCGTAAATTGTAAGCGTTAATATTTTGTTAAAATTCGCGTTAAATTTTT
GTTAAATCAGCTCATTTTTTAACCAATAGGCCGAAATCGGCAAAATCCCTTATAAATCAAAAGAATAGAC
CGAGATAGGGT
[37 nt withheld, positions 2462-2498]
AAAGAACGTGGACTCCAACGTCAAAGG
[49 nt withheld, positions 2526-2574]
T
[91 nt withheld, positions 2576-2666]
G
[124 nt withheld, positions 2668-2791]
CAGGTGGCACTTTTCGGGGAAATGTGCGCGGAACCCCTATTTGTTTATTTTTCTAAATACATTCAAATAT
GTATCCGCTCATGAGACAATAACCCTGATAAATGCTTCAATAATATTGAAAAAGGAAGAGTCCTGAGGCG
GAAAGAACCAGCTGTGGAATGTGTGTCAGTTAGGGTGTGGAAAGTCCCCAGGCTCCCCAGCAGGCAGAAG
TATGCAAAGCATGCATCTCAATTAGTCAGCAACCAGGTGTGGAAAGTCCCCAGGCTCCCCAGCAGGCAGA
AGTATGCAAAGCATGCATCTCAATTAGTCAGCAACCATAGTCCCGCCCCTAACTCCGCCCATCCCGCCCC
TAACTCCGCCCAGTTCCGCCCATTCTCCGCCCCATGGCTGACTAATTTTTTTTATTTATGCAGAGGCCGA
GGCCGCCTCGGCCTCTGAGCTATTCCAGAAGTAGTGAGGAGGCTTTTTTGGAGGCCTAGGCTTTTGCAAA
GATCGATCAAGAGACAGGATGAGGATCGTTTCGCATGATTGAACAAGATGGATTGCACGCAGGTTCTCCG
GCCGCTTGGGTGGAGAGGCTATTCGGCTATGACTGGGCACAACAGACAATCGGCTGCTCTGATGCCGCCG
TGTTCCGGCTGTCAGCGCAGGGGCGCCCGGTTCTTTTTGTCAAGACCGACCTGTCCGGTGCCCTGAATGA
ACTGCAAGACGAGGCAGCGCGGCTATCGTGGCTGGCCACGACGGGCGTTCCTTGCGCAGCTGTGCTCGAC
GTTGTCACTGAAGCGGGAAGGGACTGGCTGCTATTGGGCGAAGTGCCGGGGCAGGATCTCCTGTCATCTC
ACCTTGCTCCTGCCGAGAAAGTATCCATCATGGCTGATGCAATGCGGCGGCTGCATACGCTTGATCCGGC
TACCTGCCCATTCGACCACCAAGCGAAACATCGCATCGAGCGAGCACGTACTCGGATGGAAGCCGGTCTT
GTCGATCAGGATGATCTGGACGAAGAGCATCAGGGGCTCGCGCCAGCCGAACTGTTCGCCAGGCTCAAGG
CGAGCATGCCCGACGGCGAGGATCTCGTCGTGACCCATGGCGATGCCTGCTTGCCGAATATCATGGTGGA
AAATGGCCGCTTTTCTGGATTCATCGACTGTGGCCGGCTGGGTGTGGCGGACCGCTATCAGGACATAGCG
TTGGCTACCCGTGATATTGCTGAAGAGCTTGGCGGCGAATGGGCTGACCGCTTCCTCGTGCTTTACGGTA
TCGCCGCTCCCGATTCGCAGCGCATCGCCTTCTATCGCCTTCTTGACGAGTTCTTCTGAGCGGGACTCTG
GGGTTCGAAATGACCGACCAAGCGACGCCCAACCTGCCATCACGAGATTTCGATTCCACCGCCGCCTTCT
ATGAAAGGTTGGGCTTCGGAATCGTTTTCCGGGACGCCGGCTGGATGATCCTCCAGCGCGGGGATCTCAT
GCTGGAGTTCTTCGCCCACCCTAGGGGGAGGCTAACTGAAACACGGAAGGAGACAATACCGGAAGGAACC
CGCGCTATGACGGCAATAAAAAGACAGAATAAAACGCACGGTGTTGGGTCGTTTGTTCATAAACGCGGGG
TTCGGTCCCAGGGCTGGCACTCTGTCGATACCCCACCGAGACCCCATTGGGGCCAATACGCCCGCGTTTC
TTCCTTTTCCCCACCCCACCCCCCAAGTTCGGGTGAAGGCCCAGGGCTCGCAGCCAACGTCGGGGCGGCA
GGCCCTGCCATAGCCTCAGGTTACTCATATATACTTTAGATTGATTTAAAACTTCATTTTTAATTTAAAA
GGATCTAGGTGAAGATCCTTTTTGATAATCTCATGACCAAAATCCCTTAACGTGAGTTTTCGTTCCACTG
AGCGTCAGACCCCGTAGAAAAGATCAAAGGATCTTCTTGAGATCCTTTTTTTCTGCGCGTAATCTGCTGC
TTGCAAACAAAAAAACCACCGCTACCAGCGGTGGTTTGTTTGCCGGATCAAGAGCTACCAACTCTTTTTC
CGAAGGTAACTGGCTTCAGCAGAGCGCAGATACCAAATACTGTTCTTCTAGTGTAGCCGTAGTTAGGCCA
CCACTTCAAGAACTCTGTAGCACCGCCTACATACCTCGCTCTGCTAATCCTGTTACCAGTGGCTGCTGCC
AGTGGCGATAAGTCGTGTCTTACCGGGTTGGACTCAAGACGATAGTTACCGGATAAGGCGCAGCGGTCGG
GCTGAACGGGGGGTTCGTGCACACAGCCCAGCTTGGAGCGAACGACCTACACCGAACTGAGATACCTACA
GCGTGAGCTATGAGAAAGCGCCACGCTTCCCGAAGGGAGAAAGGCGGACAGGTATCCGGTAAGCGGCAGG
GTCGGAACAGGAGAGCGCACGAGGGAGCTTCCAGGGGGAAACGCCTGGTATCTTTATAGTCCTGTCGGGT
TTCGCCACCTCTGACTTGAGCGTCGATTTTTGTGATGCTCGTCAGGGGGGCGGAGCCTATGGAAAAACGC
CAGCAACGCGGCCTTTTTACGGTTCCTGGCCTTTTGCTGGCCTTTTGCTCACATGTTCTTTCCTGCGTTA
TCCCCTGATTCTGTGGATAACCGTATTACCGCCATGCAT
Features (pLannotate 1.2.2; 14 found; start..end, strand, type, name):
     61..364     +  enhancer       CMV enhancer: human cytomegalovirus immediate early enhancer
    365..568     +  promoter       CMV promoter: human cytomegalovirus (CMV) immediate early promoter
    613..1329    +  CDS            SYFP2: SYFP2 is a basic (constitutively fluorescent) yellow fluorescent protein published in 2006, derived from Aequorea victoria. It is reported to be a very rapidly-maturing monomer with moderate acid sensitivity.
   1366..2085    +  CDS            mTurquoise2: enhanced monomeric variant of CFP (Goedhart et al., 2012) mammalian codon-optimized
   2102..2185    +  CDS            large T antigen (fragment): large T antigen from SV40 (simian virus 40)
   2208..2329    +  polyA_signal   SV40 poly(A) signal: SV40 polyadenylation signal
   2363..2791    -  rep_origin     f1 ori (sequence partly withheld): f1 bacteriophage origin of replication; arrow indicates direction of (+) strand synthesis
   2818..2922    +  promoter       AmpR promoter: bla
   2924..3281    +  promoter       SV40 promoter: SV40 enhancer and early promoter
   3316..4110    +  CDS            NeoR/KanR: aminoglycoside phosphotransferase from Tn5; aph(3')-II (or nptII); confers resistance to neomycin, kanamycin, and G418 (Geneticin®)
   4131..4283    +  CDS            ble (fragment): BLE_KLEPN - Experimental evidence at protein level: Swiss-Prot protein existence level 1. Binding protein with a strong affinity to the bleomycin family of antibiotics. Binds to CL990; an antimitotic-antibiotic compound. From Klebsiella pneumoniae.
   4342..4389    +  polyA_signal   HSV TK poly(A) signal: herpes simplex virus thymidine kinase polyadenylation signal (Cole and Stacy, 1985)
   4480..4496    -  polyA_signal   bGH poly(A) signal (fragment): bovine growth hormone polyadenylation signal
   4718..5306    +  rep_origin     ori: high-copy-number ColE1/pMB1/pBR322/pUC origin of replication
