[The description below was written by a language model from this plasmid's Addgene catalogue record and pLannotate feature annotations shown in this document.]
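Description:
pmVenus(L68V)-mTurquoise2 is a 5,420 bp mammalian expression plasmid built on the Clontech pEGFP-C1 backbone. It encodes a synthetic tandem fusion of two Aequorea-derived fluorescent proteins. The human cytomegalovirus immediate early enhancer and promoter drive a single open reading frame. In this frame the yellow acceptor SYFP2, which is the alternative name for mVenus(L68V), lies upstream. A short linker region joins it to the cyan donor mTurquoise2, a bright monomeric, mammalian codon-optimized CFP variant. Transcripts are terminated by the SV40 polyadenylation signal. The insert is recorded as about 1.47 kb and was placed between NheI and BglII sites, both of which are retained. The annotation tool also reports a small large T antigen fragment between the coding region and the poly(A) signal. This is most likely residual SV40-derived backbone sequence rather than a functional element.

The plasmid is propagated in E. coli from a high-copy ColE1/pUC-type origin, and an f1 origin is also present. A single NeoR/KanR (aminoglycoside phosphotransferase) gene serves as the marker in both hosts. It is expressed from a bacterial bla-type promoter for kanamycin selection and from the SV40 enhancer/early promoter, with an HSV TK poly(A) signal, for G418 selection of mammalian cells. The short ble and bGH poly(A) fragments in the feature table appear to be incidental partial matches in the backbone.

Because donor and acceptor are held close together in one polypeptide, the construct gives constitutive energy transfer. It is intended as a positive control for FRET from mTurquoise2 to mVenus(L68V), for example when calibrating or validating FRET imaging experiments that use this pair.
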