Addgene plasmid #60493: pmVenus(L68V)-mTurquoise2
Purpose: Produces a fusion between mTurquoise2 and the FRET acceptor mVenus(L68V). It can be used as a positive control for FRET from mTurquoise2 to mVenus(L68V)
Depositing lab: Dorus Gadella. Depositing organization: University of Amsterdam. Publication: Structure-guided evolution of cyan fluorescent proteins towards a quantum yield of 93%. Goedhart J, von Stetten D, Noirclerc-Savoye M, Lelimousin M, Joosen L, Hink MA, van Weeren L, Gadella TW Jr, Royant A. Nat Commun. 2012 Mar 20;3:751. doi: 10.1038/ncomms1738. PubMed 22434194.
Backbone
  Vector backbone: pEGFP-C1
  Backbone manufacturer: Clontech
  Backbone size w/o insert (bp): 4700
  Total vector size (bp): 5420
  Vector type: Mammalian Expression
  Selectable markers: Neomycin (select with G418)
Growth in bacteria
  Bacterial resistance: Kanamycin, 50 μg/mL
  Growth temperature: 37°C
  Growth strain: DH5alpha
  Copy number: High Copy
Gene/Insert
  Gene/Insert name: SYFP2-mTurquoise2 (alt name: mVenus(L68V)-mTurquoise2)
  Species: Synthetic
  Insert size (bp): 1473
  Promoter: CMV
  Cloning method: Restriction Enzyme; 5′ cloning site NheI (not destroyed); 3′ cloning site BglII (not destroyed)
  Sequencing primers: 5′ CMV; 3′ TCTACAAATGTGGTATGGC
Terms and licenses: Academic/Nonprofit Terms; Industry Terms: Not Available to Industry
How to cite: pmVenus(L68V)-mTurquoise2 was a gift from Dorus Gadella (Addgene plasmid # 60493 ; http://n2t.net/addgene:60493 ; RRID:Addgene_60493)
