>Addgene plasmid #60493 | pmVenus(L68V)-mTurquoise2 | addgene partial sequence | sequence record 98787 | CMV-F 5'-CGCAAATGGGCGGTAGGCGTG-3'
GCAGAGCTGGTTTAGTGAACCGTCAGATCCGCTAGCGCTACCGGTCGCCACCATGGTGAGCAAGGGCGAG
GAGCTGTTCACCGGGGTGGTGCCCATCCTGGTCGAGCTGGACGGCGACGTAAACGGCCACAAGTTCAGCG
TGTCCGGCGAGGGCGAGGGCGATGCCACCTACGGCAAGCTGACCCTGAAGCTGATCTGCACCACCGGCAA
GCTGCCCGTGCCCTGGCCCACCCTCGTGACCACCCTGGGCTACGGCGTGCAGTGCTTCGCCCGCTACCCC
GACCACATGAAGCAGCACGACTTCTTCAAGTCCGCCATGCCCGAAGGCTACGTCCAGGAGCGCACCATCT
TCTTCAAGGACGACGGCAACTACAAGACCCGCGCCGAGGTGAAGTTCGAGGGCGACACCCTGGTGAACCG
CATCGAGCTGAAGGGCATCGACTTCAAGGAGGACGGCAACATCCTGGGGCACAAGCTGGAGTACAACTAC
AACAGCCACAACGTCTATATCACCGCCGACAAGCAGAAGAACGGCATCAAGGCCAACTTCAAGATCCGCC
ACAACATCGAGGACGGCGGCGTGCAGCTCGCCGACCACTACCAGCAGAACACCCCCATCGGCGACGGCCC
CGTGCTGCTGCCCGACAACCACTACCTGAGCTACCAGTCCAAGCTGAGCAAAGACCCCAACGAGAAGCGC
GATCACATGGTCCTGCTGGAGTTCGTGACCGCCGCCGGGATCACTCTCGGCATGGACGAGCTGTACAAGT
CCGGACTCAGATCTTCGGATCCACCGGTCGCCACCATGGTGAGCAAGGGCGAGGAGCTGTTCACCGGGGT
GGTGCCCATCCTGGTCGAGCTGGACGGCGACGTAAACGGCCACAAGTTCA
