>Addgene plasmid #60493 | pmVenus(L68V)-mTurquoise2 | addgene partial sequence | sequence record 99136 | SV40pA-R 5'-GAAATTTGTGATGCTATTGC-3'
AGTTAACAACAACAATTGCATTCATTTTATGTTTCAGGTTCAGGGGGAGGTGTGGGAGGTTTTTTAAAGC
AAGTAAAACCTCTACAAATGTGGTATGGCTGATTATGATCTAGAGTCGCGGCCGCTTTACTTGTACAGCT
CGTCCATGCCGAGAGTGATCCCGGCGGCGGTCACGAACTCCAGCAGGACCATGTGATCGCGCTTCTCGTT
GGGGTCTTTGCTCAGCTTGGACTGGGTGCTCAGGTAGTGGTTGTCGGGCAGCAGCACGGGGCCGTCGCCG
ATGGGGGTGTTCTGCTGGTAGTGGTCGGCGAGCTGCACGCCGCCGTCCTCGATGTTGTGGCGGATCTTGA
AGTTGGCCTTGATGCCGTTCTTCTGCTTGTCGGCGGTGATATAGACGTTGTCGCTAAAGTAGTTGTACTC
CAGCTTGTGCCCCAGGATGTTGCCGTCCTCCTTGAAGTCGATGCCCTTCAGCTCGATGCGGTTCACCAGG
GTGTCGCCCTCGAACTTCACCTCGGCGCGGGTCTTGTAGTTGCCGTCGTCCTTGAAGAAGATGGTGCGCT
CCTGGACGTAGCCTTCGGGCATGGCGGACTTGAAGAAGTCGTGCTGCTTCATGTGGTCGGGGTAGCGGGC
GAAGCACTGCACGCCCCAGGACAGGGTGGTCACGAGGGTGGGCCAGGGCACGGGCAGCTTGCCGGTGGTG
CAGATGAACTTCAGGGTCAGCTTGCCGTAGGTGGCATCGCCCTCGCCCTCGCCGGACACGCTGAACTTGT
GGCCGTTTACGTCGCCGTCCAGCTCGACCAGGATGGGCACCACCCCGGTGAACAGCTCCTCGCCCTTGCT
CACCATGGTGGCGACCGGTGGATCCGAAGATCTG
